>Addgene plasmid #15687 | p5xFbx15 (-544/-527)-TK-Luc/Sox-m1 | addgene partial sequence | sequence record 22192 | RVprimer3 5'-CTAGCAAAATAGGCTGTCCC-3'
TTTCTCTATCGATAGGTACCGAGCTCTTACGCGTTTATCATAACCATGGTTTATCATAACCATGGTTATC
ATAACCATGGTTTATCATAACCATGGTTTATCATAACCATGGGATCTGCCGCCCCGACTGCATCTGCGTG
TTCGAATTCGCCAATGACAAGACGCTGGGCGGGGTTTGTGTCATCATAGAACTAAAGACATGCAAATATA
TTTCTTCCGGGGACACCGCCAGCAAACGCGAGCAACGGGCCACGGGGATGAAGCAGAAGCTTGGCATTCC
GGTACTGTTGGTAAAGCCACCATGGAAGACGCCAAAAACATAAAGAAAGGCCCGGCGCCATTCTATCCGC
TGGAAGATGGAACCGCTGGAGAGCAACTGCATAAGGCTATGAAGAGATACGCCCTGGTTCCTGGAACAAT
TGCTTTTACAGATGCACATATCGAGGTGGACATCACTTACGCTGAGTACTTCGAAATGTCCGTTCGGTTG
GCAGAAGCTATGAAACGATATGGGCTGAATACAAATCACAGAATCGTCGTATGCAGTGAAAACTCTCTTC
AATTCTTTATGCCGGTGTTGGGCGCGTTATTTATCGGAGTTGCAGTTGCGCCCGCGAACGACATTTATAA
TGAACGTGAATTGCTCAACAGTATGGGCATTTCGCAGCCTACCGTGGTGTTCGTTTCCAAAAAGGGGTTG
CAAAAAATTTTGAACGTGCAAAAAAAGCTCCCAATCATCCAAAAAATTATTATCATGGATTCTAAAACGG
ATTACCAGGGATTTCAGTCGATGTACACGTTCGTCACATCTCATCTACCT
