[The description below was written by a language model from this plasmid's Addgene catalogue record.]
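Description:
p5xFbx15 (-544/-527)-TK-Luc/Sox-m1 is a luciferase reporter plasmid built on the commercial pTAL-Luc backbone (about 5 kb). It is maintained as a high-copy plasmid in E. coli under ampicillin selection. The record provides no feature table, so the origin of replication, polyadenylation signals and other backbone elements are not individually documented. The construct name and the backbone indicate that the luciferase reporter sits downstream of a minimal thymidine kinase (TK) promoter. A promoter of this type has low basal activity by itself, so reporter output depends on the enhancer sequences placed upstream of it.

The insert is an approximately 80 bp synthetic element made of five tandem copies of a short segment of the mouse Fbx15 enhancer. This segment spans positions -544 to -527 and contains the composite Oct/Sox binding motif. The element was cloned upstream of the promoter between MluI and BglII sites; the MluI site was retained and the BglII site was destroyed during cloning. In this version the Sox-binding half of the motif is mutated, as the "Sox-m1" suffix indicates; the record lists no change to the Oct half.

The construct therefore serves as a mutant control in transient reporter assays. Its luciferase activity can be compared with that of a corresponding wild-type multimer to test whether Sox factor binding is needed for enhancer function alongside Oct3/4. This fits the associated study, which identified Fbx15 as a transcriptional target of Oct3/4 in embryonic stem cells. The record does not specify the exact nucleotide changes or a mammalian selection marker.
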