Addgene plasmid #15687: p5xFbx15 (-544/-527)-TK-Luc/Sox-m1
Depositing lab: Shinya Yamanaka. Depositing organization: Kyoto University, Center for iPS Cell Research and Application. Publication: Fbx15 is a novel target of Oct3/4 but is dispensable for embryonic stem cell self-renewal and mouse development. Tokuzawa Y, Kaiho E, Maruyama M, Takahashi K, Mitsui K, Maeda M, Niwa H, Yamanaka S. Mol Cell Biol. 2003 Apr . 23(8):2699-708. 10.1128/MCB.23.8.2699-2708.2003 PubMed 12665572.
Backbone
  Vector backbone: pTAL-Luc
  Backbone manufacturer: Clontech
  Backbone size w/o insert (bp): 5000
  Vector type: Luciferase
Growth in bacteria
  Bacterial resistance: Ampicillin, 100 μg/mL
  Growth temperature: 37°C
  Growth strain: DH5alpha
  Copy number: High Copy
Gene/Insert
  Gene/Insert name: 5 x mutated Fbx15 enhancer (Oct/Sox binding site)
  Species: M. musculus (mouse)
  Insert size (bp): 80
  Mutation: Mutated in Sox binding site
  Cloning method: Restriction Enzyme; 5′ cloning site MluI (not destroyed); 3′ cloning site BglII (destroyed during cloning)
  Sequencing primers: 5′ pGV-2U
Terms and licenses: Academic/Nonprofit Terms; Industry Terms: Not Available to Industry
How to cite: p5xFbx15 (-544/-527)-TK-Luc/Sox-m1 was a gift from Shinya Yamanaka (Addgene plasmid # 15687 ; http://n2t.net/addgene:15687 ; RRID:Addgene_15687)
